>Addgene plasmid #42979 | I-ACAA | depositor partial sequence | sequence record 58244 | I-ACAA sequence 424 bps
CGTCTCCTGACCCCAGAGCAGGTCGTGGCAATCGCCTCCAACATTGGCGGGAAACAGGCACTCGAGACTG
TCCAGCGCCTGCTTCCCGTGCTGTGCCAAGCGCACGGACTCACCCCAGAGCAGGTCGTGGCGATCGCAAG
CCACGACGGAGGAAAGCAAGCCTTGGAAACAGTACAGAGGCTGTTGCCTGTGCTGTGCCAAGCGCACGGC
CTCACCCCAGAGCAGGTCGTGGCAATCGCCTCCAACATTGGCGGGAAACAGGCACTCGAGACTGTCCAGC
GCCTGCTTCCCGTGCTGTGCCAAGCGCACGGATTAACCCCAGAGCAGGTCGTGGCAATCGCCTCCAACAT
TGGCGGGAAACAGGCACTCGAGACTGTCCAGCGCCTGCTTCCCGTGCTGTGCCAAGCGCACGGCTTAAGA
GACG
