>Addgene plasmid #42979 | I-ACAA | addgene partial sequence | sequence record 60017 | M13-F20 5'-TGTAAAACGACGGCCAGT-3'
CTATAGGGCGAATTGGGCCCTCTAGATGCATGCTCGAGCGGCCGCCAGTGTGATGGATATCTGCAGAATT
CGCCCTTATATAGATGCCGTCCTAGCGCGTCTCCTGACCCCAGAGCAGGTCGTGGCAATCGCCTCCAACA
TTGGCGGGAAACAGGCACTCGAGACTGTCCAGCGCCTGCTTCCCGTGCTGTGCCAAGCGCACGGACTCAC
CCCAGAGCAGGTCGTGGCGATCGCAAGCCACGACGGAGGAAAGCAAGCCTTGGAAACAGTACAGAGGCTG
TTGCCTGTGCTGTGCCAAGCGCACGGCCTCACCCCAGAGCAGGTCGTGGCAATCGCCTCCAACATTGGCG
GGAAACAGGCACTCGAGACTGTCCAGCGCCTGCTTCCCGTGCTGTGCCAAGCGCACGGATTAACCCCAGA
GCAGGTCGTGGCAATCGCCTCCAACATTGGCGGGAAACAGGCACTCGAGACTGTCCAGCGCCTGCTTCCC
GTGCTGTGCCAAGCGCACGGCTTAAGAGACGTGGGCACAGGAAAGATACTTAAGGGCGAATTCCAGCACA
CTGGCGGCCGTTACTAGTGGATCCGAGCTCGGTACCAAGCTTGATGCATAGCTTGAGTATTCTATAGTGT
CACCTAAATAGCTTGGCGTAATCATGGTCATAGCTGTTTCCTGTGTGAAATTGTTATCCGCTCACAATTC
CACACAACATACGAGCCGGAAGCATAAAGTGTAAAGCCTGGGGTGCCTAATGAGTGAGCTAACTCACATT
AATTGCGTTGCGCTCACTGCCCGCTTTCCAGTCGGGAAACCTGTCGTGCCAGCTGCATTAATGAATCGGC
CAACGCGCGGGGAGAGGCGGTTTGCGTATTGGG
