[The description below was written by a language model from this plasmid's Addgene catalogue record.]
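Description:
I-ACAA is a bacterial cloning plasmid built on the commercial pCRII-TOPO backbone (about 4 kb without insert), into which a 424 bp synthetic insert was introduced by TOPO cloning. It is a high-copy plasmid propagated in E. coli. The record lists both ampicillin and kanamycin resistance, consistent with the two selectable markers carried by this backbone. No feature table is provided, so the exact positions of the origin, markers and insert cannot be described. The listed sequencing primers, T7 on the 5′ side and M13 reverse on the 3′ side, indicate that the insert sits in the standard cloning site flanked by these primer sites.

The record describes the insert only by its name and as synthetic, and does not state its composition. The associated publication reports a TALEN genome-editing system for generating human stem cell-based disease models. In that context, the insert size and the four-letter name suggest a pre-assembled block of four TAL effector repeat units, each recognising one base of the sequence A-C-A-A, with the "I" prefix perhaps marking the block's position in an ordered assembly. This reading is an inference from the name, size and publication, not something the catalogue fields state. The plasmid has no recorded eukaryotic promoter, tag or reporter, and it is classed purely as a cloning vector. It therefore appears to serve as a storage and amplification vehicle for a modular DNA part, one member of a library from which fragments are taken and joined to build full-length custom TALEN arrays in a separate expression vector, rather than as a construct for direct expression in cells.
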