Addgene plasmid #42979: I-ACAA
Depositing lab: Chad Cowan & Kiran Musunuru. Depositing organization: Harvard University. Publication: A TALEN Genome-Editing System for Generating Human Stem Cell-Based Disease Models. Ding Q, Lee YK, Schaefer EA, Peters DT, Veres A, Kim K, Kuperwasser N, Motola DL, Meissner TB, Hendriks WT, Trevisan M, Gupta RM, Moisan A, Banks E, Friesen M, Schinzel RT, Xia F, Tang A, Xia Y, Figueroa E, Wann A, Ahfeldt T, Daheron L, Zhang F, Rubin LL, Peng LF, Chung RT, Musunuru K, Cowan CA. Cell Stem Cell. 2012 Dec 12. pii: S1934-5909(12)00645-5. doi: 10.1016/j.stem.2012.11.011. PubMed 23246482.
Backbone
  Vector backbone: pCRII-TOPO
  Backbone manufacturer: Invitrogen
  Backbone size w/o insert (bp): 3973
  Vector type: Bacterial Cloning
Growth in bacteria
  Bacterial resistance: Ampicillin and Kanamycin, 100 & 50 μg/mL
  Growth temperature: 37°C
  Growth strain: Top10
  Copy number: High Copy
Gene/Insert
  Gene/Insert name: I-ACAA
  Species: Synthetic
  Insert size (bp): 424
  Cloning method: TOPO Cloning
  Sequencing primers: 5′ T7; 3′ M13-rev
Terms and licenses: Academic/Nonprofit Terms; Industry Terms: Not Available to Industry
How to cite: I-ACAA was a gift from Chad Cowan & Kiran Musunuru (Addgene plasmid # 42979 ; http://n2t.net/addgene:42979 ; RRID:Addgene_42979)
